LOCUS       Exported 3699 bp ds-DNA circular SYN 12-MAY-2021
DEFINITION  synthetic circular DNA
ACCESSION   .
VERSION     .
KEYWORDS    Wnt1 STOP
SOURCE      synthetic DNA construct
  ORGANISM  synthetic DNA construct
REFERENCE   1 (bases 1 to 3699)
  AUTHORS   Najdi R, Proffitt K, Sprowl S, Kaur S, Yu J, Covey TM, Virshup DM,
            Waterman ML
  TITLE     A uniform human Wnt expression library reveals a shared secretory
            pathway and unique signaling activities.
  JOURNAL   Differentiation. 2012 Sep;84(2):203-13. doi:
            10.1016/j.diff.2012.06.004. Epub 2012 Jul 9.
  PUBMED    22784633
REFERENCE   2 (bases 1 to 3699)
  AUTHORS   .
  TITLE     Direct Submission
  JOURNAL   Exported May 12, 2021 from SnapGene Server 1.1.58
            http://www.snapgene.com
FEATURES             Location/Qualifiers
     source          1..3699
                     /organism="synthetic DNA construct"
                     /mol_type="other DNA"
     primer_bind     92..109
                     /label=L4440
                     /note="L4440 vector, forward primer"
     terminator      268..295
                     /label=rrnB T2 terminator
                     /note="transcription terminator T2 from the E. coli rrnB
                     gene"
     terminator      387..473
                     /gene="Escherichia coli rrnB"
                     /label=rrnB T1 terminator
                     /note="transcription terminator T1 from the E. coli rrnB
                     gene"
     primer_bind     522..544
                     /label=M13/pUC Forward
                     /note="In lacZ gene"
     primer_bind     536..553
                     /label=M13 Forward
                     /note="In lacZ gene. Also called M13-F20 or M13 (-21)
                     Forward"
     primer_bind     537..553
                     /label=M13 fwd
                     /note="common sequencing primer, one of multiple similar
                     variants"
     protein_bind    569..668
                     /gene="mutant version of attL"
                     /label=attL1
                     /bound_moiety="LR Clonase(TM)"
                     /note="recombination site for the Gateway(R) LR reaction"
     protein_bind    complement(1824..1923)
                     /gene="mutant version of attL"
                     /label=attL2
                     /bound_moiety="LR Clonase(TM)"
                     /note="recombination site for the Gateway(R) LR reaction"
     primer_bind     complement(1940..1959)
                     /label=T7
                     /note="T7 promoter, forward primer"
     promoter        complement(1941..1959)
                     /label=T7 promoter
                     /note="promoter for bacteriophage T7 RNA polymerase"
     primer_bind     complement(1964..1980)
                     /label=M13 rev
                     /note="common sequencing primer, one of multiple similar
                     variants"
     primer_bind     complement(1964..1980)
                     /label=M13 Reverse
                     /note="In lacZ gene. Also called M13-rev"
     primer_bind     complement(2082..2101)
                     /label=pENTR-R
                     /note="pENTR vectors, reverse primer"
     CDS             2093..2902
                     /codon_start=1
                     /gene="aph(3')-Ia"
                     /product="aminoglycoside phosphotransferase"
                     /label=KanR
                     /note="confers resistance to kanamycin in bacteria or G418
                     (Geneticin(R)) in eukaryotes"
                     /translation="MSHIQRETSRPRLNSNMDADLYGYKWARDNVGQSGATIYRLYGKP
                     DAPELFLKHGKGSVANDVTDEMVRLNWLTEFMPLPTIKHFIRTPDDAWLLTTAIPGKTA
                     FQVLEEYPDSGENIVDALAVFLRRLHSIPVCNCPFNSDRVFRLAQAQSRMNNGLVDASD
                     FDDERNGWPVEQVWKEMHKLLPFSPDSVVTHGDFSLDNLIFDEGKLIGCIDVGRVGIAD
                     RYQDLAILWNCLGEFSPSLQKRLFQKYGIDNPDMNKLQFHLMLDEFF"
     primer_bind     complement(2160..2179)
                     /label=Kan-R
                     /note="Kanamycin resistance gene, reverse primer"
     rep_origin      3049..3637
                     /direction=RIGHT
                     /label=ori
                     /note="high-copy-number ColE1/pMB1/pBR322/pUC origin of
                     replication"
     primer_bind     3538..3557
                     /label=pBR322ori-F
                     /note="pBR322 origin, forward primer"
ORIGIN
        1 ctttcctgcg ttatcccctg attctgtgga taaccgtatt accgcctttg agtgagctga
       61 taccgctcgc cgcagccgaa cgaccgagcg cagcgagtca gtgagcgagg aagcggaaga
      121 gcgcccaata cgcaaaccgc ctctccccgc gcgttggccg attcattaat gcagctggca
      181 cgacaggttt cccgactgga aagcgggcag tgagcgcaac gcaattaata cgcgtaccgc
      241 tagccaggaa gagtttgtag aaacgcaaaa aggccatccg tcaggatggc cttctgctta
      301 gtttgatgcc tggcagttta tggcgggcgt cctgcccgcc accctccggg ccgttgcttc
      361 acaacgttca aatccgctcc cggcggattt gtcctactca ggagagcgtt caccgacaaa
      421 caacagataa aacgaaaggc ccagtcttcc gactgagcct ttcgttttat ttgatgcctg
      481 gcagttccct actctcgcgt taacgctagc atggatgttt tcccagtcac gacgttgtaa
      541 aacgacggcc agtcttaagc tcgggcccca aataatgatt ttattttgac tgatagtgac
      601 ctgttcgttg caacaaattg atgagcaatg cttttttata atgccaactt tgtacaaaaa
      661 agcaggctcc gcggccgccc ccttcaccat ggggctctgg gcgctgttgc ctggctgggt
      721 ttctgctacg ctgctgctgg cgctggccgc tctgcccgca gccctggctg ccaacagcag
      781 tggccgatgg tggggtattg tgaacgtagc ctcctccacg aacctgctta cagactccaa
      841 gagtctgcaa ctggtactcg agcccagtct gcagctgttg agccgcaaac agcggcgtct
      901 gatacgccaa aatccgggga tcctgcacag cgtgagtggg gggctgcaga gtgccgtgcg
      961 cgagtgcaag tggcagttcc ggaatcgccg ctggaactgt cccactgctc cagggcccca
     1021 cctcttcggc aagatcgtca accgaggctg tcgagaaacg gcgtttatct tcgctatcac
     1081 ctccgccggg gtcacccatt cggtggcgcg ctcctgctca gaaggttcca tcgaatcctg
     1141 cacgtgtgac taccggcggc gcggccccgg gggccccgac tggcactggg ggggctgcag
     1201 cgacaacatt gacttcggcc gcctcttcgg ccgggagttc gtggactccg gggagaaggg
     1261 gcgggacctg cgcttcctca tgaaccttca caacaacgag gcaggccgta cgaccgtatt
     1321 ctccgagatg cgccaggagt gcaagtgcca cgggatgtcc ggctcatgca cggtgcgcac
     1381 gtgctggatg cggctgccca cgctgcgcgc cgtgggcgat gtgctgcgcg accgcttcga
     1441 cggcgcctcg cgcgtcctgt acggcaaccg cggcagcaac cgcgcttcgc gggcggagct
     1501 gctgcgcctg gagccggaag acccggccca caaaccgccc tccccccacg acctcgtcta
     1561 cttcgagaaa tcgcccaact tctgcacgta cagcggacgc ctgggcacag caggcacggc
     1621 agggcgcgcc tgtaacagct cgtcgcccgc gctggacggc tgcgagctgc tctgctgcgg
     1681 caggggccac cgcacgcgca cgcagcgcgt caccgagcgc tgcaactgca ccttccactg
     1741 gtgctgccac gtcagctgcc gcaactgcac gcacacgcgc gtactgcacg agtgtctgtg
     1801 aattctgaag ggtgggcgcg ccgacccagc tttcttgtac aaagttggca ttataagaaa
     1861 gcattgctta tcaatttgtt gcaacgaaca ggtcactatc agtcaaaata aaatcattat
     1921 ttgccatcca gctgatatcc cctatagtga gtcgtattac atggtcatag ctgtttcctg
     1981 gcagctctgg cccgtgtctc aaaatctctg atgttacatt gcacaagata aaaatatatc
     2041 atcatgaaca ataaaactgt ctgcttacat aaacagtaat acaaggggtg ttatgagcca
     2101 tattcaacgg gaaacgtcga ggccgcgatt aaattccaac atggatgctg atttatatgg
     2161 gtataaatgg gctcgcgata atgtcgggca atcaggtgcg acaatctatc gcttgtatgg
     2221 gaagcccgat gcgccagagt tgtttctgaa acatggcaaa ggtagcgttg ccaatgatgt
     2281 tacagatgag atggtcagac taaactggct gacggaattt atgcctcttc cgaccatcaa
     2341 gcattttatc cgtactcctg atgatgcatg gttactcacc actgcgatcc ccggaaaaac
     2401 agcattccag gtattagaag aatatcctga ttcaggtgaa aatattgttg atgcgctggc
     2461 agtgttcctg cgccggttgc attcgattcc tgtttgtaat tgtcctttta acagcgatcg
     2521 cgtatttcgt ctcgctcagg cgcaatcacg aatgaataac ggtttggttg atgcgagtga
     2581 ttttgatgac gagcgtaatg gctggcctgt tgaacaagtc tggaaagaaa tgcataaact
     2641 tttgccattc tcaccggatt cagtcgtcac tcatggtgat ttctcacttg ataaccttat
     2701 ttttgacgag gggaaattaa taggttgtat tgatgttgga cgagtcggaa tcgcagaccg
     2761 ataccaggat cttgccatcc tatggaactg cctcggtgag ttttctcctt cattacagaa
     2821 acggcttttt caaaaatatg gtattgataa tcctgatatg aataaattgc agtttcattt
     2881 gatgctcgat gagtttttct aatcagaatt ggttaattgg ttgtaacact ggcagagcat
     2941 tacgctgact tgacgggacg gcgcaagctc atgaccaaaa tcccttaacg tgagttacgc
     3001 gtcgttccac tgagcgtcag accccgtaga aaagatcaaa ggatcttctt gagatccttt
     3061 ttttctgcgc gtaatctgct gcttgcaaac aaaaaaacca ccgctaccag cggtggtttg
     3121 tttgccggat caagagctac caactctttt tccgaaggta actggcttca gcagagcgca
     3181 gataccaaat actgtccttc tagtgtagcc gtagttaggc caccacttca agaactctgt
     3241 agcaccgcct acatacctcg ctctgctaat cctgttacca gtggctgctg ccagtggcga
     3301 taagtcgtgt cttaccgggt tggactcaag acgatagtta ccggataagg cgcagcggtc
     3361 gggctgaacg gggggttcgt gcacacagcc cagcttggag cgaacgacct acaccgaact
     3421 gagataccta cagcgtgagc attgagaaag cgccacgctt cccgaaggga gaaaggcgga
     3481 caggtatccg gtaagcggca gggtcggaac aggagagcgc acgagggagc ttccaggggg
     3541 aaacgcctgg tatctttata gtcctgtcgg gtttcgccac ctctgacttg agcgtcgatt
     3601 tttgtgatgc tcgtcagggg ggcggagcct atggaaaaac gccagcaacg cggccttttt
     3661 acggttcctg gccttttgct ggccttttgc tcacatgtt
//
