[The description below was written by a language model from this plasmid's Addgene catalogue record and the feature table of its GenBank file.]
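Description:
Wnt1 STOP is a Gateway entry clone built on the pENTR/D-TOPO backbone, carrying the human WNT1 open reading frame (about 1.1 kb, recorded as unmutated) in a circular plasmid of roughly 3.7 kb. It is propagated in E. coli from a high-copy ColE1/pUC-type origin and selected with kanamycin through the aph(3')-Ia (KanR) gene. As an entry vector it has no eukaryotic promoter or other mammalian expression elements, so it serves as a source of the coding sequence rather than as an expression plasmid.

The feature table does not annotate the WNT1 insert itself, but the unannotated interval between the attL1 and attL2 sites is the position and approximate size expected for it. These two sites are the substrates for the LR Clonase reaction, which moves the flanked ORF directionally into any attR-containing destination vector, where the promoter, tags and selection markers are supplied. Upstream of attL1, the rrnB T1 and T2 transcription terminators insulate the insert from read-through transcription arising in the backbone, limiting unintended expression in bacteria. A T7 promoter lies just outside attL2, oriented toward the insert on the opposite strand, and M13 forward and reverse primer sites flank the cassette for sequence verification.

The name suggests that the ORF keeps its stop codon, which would yield an untagged native C-terminus after transfer rather than a fusion to a C-terminal tag, although the record does not say so explicitly. The plasmid belongs to a uniform human Wnt expression library assembled to compare the secretion and signaling activities of the Wnt family.
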