Addgene plasmid #35868: Wnt1 STOP
Depositing lab: Marian Waterman. Depositing organization: University of California, Irvine. Publication: A uniform human Wnt expression library reveals a shared secretory pathway and unique signaling activities. Najdi R, Proffitt K, Sprowl S, Kaur S, Yu J, Covey TM, Virshup DM, Waterman ML. Differentiation. 2012 Sep;84(2):203-13. doi: 10.1016/j.diff.2012.06.004. Epub 2012 Jul 9. PubMed 22784633.
Backbone
  Vector backbone: pENTR/D-TOPO
  Backbone manufacturer: Invitrogen
  Backbone size w/o insert (bp): 2580
  Vector type: Entry Vector
Growth in bacteria
  Bacterial resistance: Kanamycin, 50 μg/mL
  Growth temperature: 37°C
  Growth strain: DH5alpha
  Copy number: High Copy
Gene/Insert
  Gene/Insert name: Wnt1 (alt name: Wnt1)
  Species: H. sapiens (human)
  Insert size (bp): 1119
  Mutation: None
  Entrez Gene: WNT1 (a.k.a. BMND16, INT1, OI15)
  Cloning method: Restriction Enzyme
  Sequencing primers: 5′ M13 (-20)-FWD; 3′ M13-Reverse
Terms and licenses: Academic/Nonprofit Terms; Industry Terms: Not Available to Industry
How to cite: Wnt1 STOP was a gift from Marian Waterman (Addgene plasmid # 35868 ; http://n2t.net/addgene:35868 ; RRID:Addgene_35868)
