>Addgene plasmid #35868 | Wnt1 STOP | addgene partial sequence | sequence record 44560 | M13rev
CAGCTGGATGGCAAATAATGATTTTATTTTGACTGATAGTGACCTGTTCGTTGCAACAAATTGATAAGCA
ATGCTTTCTTATAATGCCAACTTTGTACAAGAAAGCTGGGTCGGCGCGCCCACCCTTCAGAATTCACAGA
CACTCGTGCAGTACGCGCGTGTGCGTGCAGTTGCGGCAGCTGACGTGGCAGCACCAGTGGAAGGTGCAGT
TGCAGCGCTCGGTGACGCGCTGCGTGCGCGTGCGGTGGCCCCTGCCGCAGCAGAGCAGCTCGCAGCCGTC
CAGCGCGGGCGACGAGCTGTTACAGGCGCGCCCTGCCGTGCCTGCTGTGCCCAGGCGTCCGCTGTACGTG
CAGAAGTTGGGCGATTTCTCGAAGTAGACGAGGTCGTGGGGGGAGGGCGGTTTGTGGGCCGGGTCTTCCG
GCTCCAGGCGCAGCAGCTCCGCCCGCGAAGCGCGGTTGCTGCCGCGGTTGCCGTACAGGACGCGCGAGGC
GCCGTCGAAGCGGTCGCGCAGCACATCGCCCACGGCGCGCAGCGTGGGCAGCCGCATCCAGCACGTGCGC
ACCGTGCATGAGCCGGACATCCCGTGGCACTTGCACTCCTGGCGCATCTCGGAGAATACGGTCGTACGGC
CTGCCTCGTTGTTGTGAAGGTTCATGAGGAAGCGCAGGTCCCGCCCCTTCTCCCCGGAGTCCACGAACTC
CCGGCCGAAGAGGCGGCCGAAGTCAATGTTGTCGCTGCAGCCCCCCCAGTGCCAGTCGGGGCCCCCGGGG
CCGCGCCGCCGGTAGTCACACGTGCAGGATTCGATGGAACCTTCTGAGCAGGAGCGCGCCACCGAAAT
